Addgene plasmid #190645: pCAG-sp-myc-mSema4D
Purpose: Expresses Mouse Sema4D with N-terminal myc after endogenous Signal peptide
Depositing lab: Andrew Newman & Victor Tarabykin. Publication: Semaphorin heterodimerization in cis regulates membrane targeting and neocortical wiring. Bessa P, Newman AG, Yan K, Schaub T, Dannenberg R, Lajko D, Eilenberger J, Brunet T, Textoris-Taube K, Kemmler E, Deng P, Banerjee P, Ravindran E, Preissner R, Rosario M, Tarabykin V. Nat Commun. 2024 Aug 16;15(1):7059. doi: 10.1038/s41467-024-51009-1. PubMed 39152101.
Backbone
  Vector backbone: pCAG
  Vector type: Mammalian Expression
Growth in bacteria
  Bacterial resistance: Ampicillin, 100 μg/mL
  Growth temperature: 37°C
  Growth strain: DH5alpha
  Copy number: High Copy
Gene/Insert
  Gene/Insert name: Sema4d
  Species: M. musculus (mouse)
  Entrez Gene: Sema4d (a.k.a. CD100, Semacl2, Semaj, Semcl2, coll-4)
  Tag / fusion protein: myc (N terminal on insert)
  Cloning method: Restriction Enzyme; 5′ cloning site NheI (not destroyed); 3′ cloning site NotI (not destroyed)
  Sequencing primers: 5′ CAG-FW
Terms and licenses: Academic/Nonprofit Terms; Industry Terms: Not Available to Industry
How to cite: pCAG-sp-myc-mSema4D was a gift from Andrew Newman & Victor Tarabykin (Addgene plasmid # 190645 ; http://n2t.net/addgene:190645 ; RRID:Addgene_190645)
