[The description below was written by a language model from this plasmid's Addgene catalogue record and pLannotate feature annotations shown in this document.]
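Description:
pCAG-sp-myc-mSema4D is a 7.4 kb mammalian expression plasmid built on the pCAG backbone for strong constitutive expression of mouse semaphorin 4D (Sema4d, also known as CD100). It is propagated in E. coli as a high-copy plasmid through a ColE1/pUC-type origin and selected with ampicillin via the β-lactamase gene and its own promoter. No mammalian selection marker appears in the feature table. The backbone does carry an SV40 origin of replication, which can support episomal amplification in cells expressing SV40 large T antigen, together with remnants of lac regulatory elements and an SV40 poly(A) signal that are leftovers of the vector's construction.

Expression is driven by the composite CAG promoter, annotated here as the human CMV immediate-early enhancer, the chicken β-actin promoter and a chimeric chicken β-actin/rabbit β-globin intron. The transcript is terminated by the rabbit β-globin polyadenylation signal. The short HBB fragments flagged on either side of the insert are most likely β-globin exon sequences belonging to this cassette rather than expressed fusion partners. The Sema4d coding sequence was inserted between NheI and NotI sites, both retained. According to the record, a myc epitope is placed at the N terminus immediately after the endogenous signal peptide, so the tag should remain on the mature protein after signal peptide cleavage and be exposed on the extracellular side. The myc tag is not annotated separately in the feature table, which shows only a continuous Sema4d CDS. The construct is suited to detecting, localising or immunoprecipitating Sema4D in transfected cells, and the associated study concerns semaphorin cis heterodimerization, membrane targeting and neocortical wiring.
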