Features (pLannotate 1.2.2; 18 found; start..end, strand, type, name):
      5..384     +  enhancer       CMV enhancer: human cytomegalovirus immediate early enhancer
    386..663     +  promoter       chicken β-actin promoter: No description available
    664..1680    +  intron         chimeric intron: chimera between introns from chicken β-actin and rabbit β-globin
   1678..1737    +  CDS            HBB (fragment): HBB_LEPEU - Experimental evidence at protein level: Swiss-Prot protein existence level 1. Involved in oxygen transport from the lung to the various peripheral tissues. From Lepus europaeus (European hare).
   1751..4363    +  CDS            Sema4d: SEM4D_MOUSE - Also known as Semacl2, Semaj. Experimental evidence at protein level: Swiss-Prot protein existence level 1. Cell surface receptor for PLXNB1 and PLXNB2 that plays an important role in cell-cell signaling (By similarity). Regulates GABAergic synapse development (PubMed:23699507, PubMed:29981480). Promotes the development of inhibitory synapses in a PLXNB1-dependent manner (PubMed:23699507, PubMed:29981480). Modulates the complexity and arborization of developing neurites in hippocampal neurons by activating PLXNB1 and interaction with PLXNB1 mediates activation of RHOA (By similar
   4375..4446    +  CDS            HBB (fragment): HBB_PONPY - Experimental evidence at transcript level: Swiss-Prot protein existence level 2. Involved in oxygen transport from the lung to the various peripheral tissues. From Pongo pygmaeus (Bornean orangutan).
   4517..4572    +  polyA_signal   β-globin poly(A) signal: rabbit β-globin polyadenylation signal (Gil and Proudfoot, 1987)
   4957..4973    -  protein_bind   lac operator: The lac repressor binds to the lac operator to inhibit transcription in E. coli. This inhibition can be relieved by adding lactose or isopropyl-β-D-thiogalactopyranoside (IPTG). lac repressor encoded by lacI
   4981..5011    -  promoter       lac promoter: promoter for the E. coli lac operon
   5026..5047    -  protein_bind   CAP binding site: CAP binding activates transcription in the presence of cAMP. E. coli catabolite activator protein
   5060..5099    -  CDS            lacI (fragment): lac repressor; lacI; The lac repressor binds to the lac operator to inhibit transcription in E. coli. This inhibition can be relieved by adding lactose or isopropyl-β-D-thiogalactopyranoside (IPTG).
   5106..5128    +  promoter       SV40 promoter (fragment): SV40 enhancer and early promoter
   5152..5287    +  rep_origin     SV40 ori: SV40 origin of replication
   5307..5441    +  polyA_signal   SV40 poly(A) signal: SV40 polyadenylation signal
   5443..5497    -  CDS            lacI (fragment): lac repressor; lacI; The lac repressor binds to the lac operator to inhibit transcription in E. coli. This inhibition can be relieved by adding lactose or isopropyl-β-D-thiogalactopyranoside (IPTG).
   5680..6268    -  rep_origin     ori: high-copy-number ColE1/pMB1/pBR322/pUC origin of replication
   6439..7299    -  CDS            AmpR: β-lactamase; bla; confers resistance to ampicillin, carbenicillin, and related antibiotics
   7300..7404    -  promoter       AmpR promoter: bla
>Addgene plasmid #190645 | pCAG-sp-myc-mSema4D | addgene full sequence | sequence record 436841 | Addgene NGS Result
GGTCGACATTGATTATTGACTAGTTATTAATAGTAATCAATTACGGGGTCATTAGTTCATAGCCCATATA
TGGAGTTCCGCGTTACATAACTTACGGTAAATGGCCCGCCTGGCTGACCGCCCAACGACCCCCGCCCATT
GACGTCAATAATGACGTATGTTCCCATAGTAACGCCAATAGGGACTTTCCATTGACGTCAATGGGTGGAG
TATTTACGGTAAACTGCCCACTTGGCAGTACATCAAGTGTATCATATGCCAAGTACGCCCCCTATTGACG
TCAATGACGGTAAATGGCCCGCCTGGCATTATGCCCAGTACATGACCTTATGGGACTTTCCTACTTGGCA
GTACATCTACGTATTAGTCATCGCTATTACCATGGTCGAGGTGAGCCCCACGTTCTGCTTCACTCTCCCC
ATCTCCCCCCCCTCCCCACCCCCAATTTTGTATTTATTTATTTTTTAATTATTTTGTGCAGCGATGGGGG
CGGGGGGGGGGGGGGGGCGCGCGCCAGGCGGGGCGGGGCGGGGCGAGGGGCGGGGCGGGGCGAGGCGGAG
AGGTGCGGCGGCAGCCAATCAGAGCGGCGCGCTCCGAAAGTTTCCTTTTATGGCGAGGCGGCGGCGGCGG
CGGCCCTATAAAAAGCGAAGCGCGCGGCGGGCGGGAGTCGCTGCGCGCTGCCTTCGCCCCGTGCCCCGCT
CCGCCGCCGCCTCGCGCCGCCCGCCCCGGCTCTGACTGACCGCGTTACTCCCACAGGTGAGCGGGCGGGA
CGGCCCTTCTCCTCCGGGCTGTAATTAGCGCTTGGTTTAATGACGGCTTGTTTCTTTTCTGTGGCTGCGT
GAAAGCCTTGAGGGGCTCCGGGAGGGCCCTTTGTGCGGGGGGAGCGGCTCGGGGGGTGCGTGCGTGTGTG
TGTGCGTGGGGAGCGCCGCGTGCGGCTCCGCGCTGCCCGGCGGCTGTGAGCGCTGCGGGCGCGGCGCGGG
GCTTTGTGCGCTCCGCAGTGTGCGCGAGGGGAGCGCGGCCGGGGGCGGTGCCCCGCGGTGCGGGGGGGGC
TGCGAGGGGAACAAAGGCTGCGTGCGGGGTGTGTGCGTGGGGGGGTGAGCAGGGGGTGTGGGCGCGTCGG
TCGGGCTGCAACCCCCCCTGCACCCCCCTCCCCGAGTTGCTGAGCACGGCCCGGCTTCGGGTGCGGGGCT
CCGTACGGGGCGTGGCGCGGGGCTCGCCGTGCCGGGCGGGGGGTGGCGGCAGGTGGGGGTGCCGGGCGGG
GCGGGGCCGCCTCGGGCCGGGGAGGGCTCGGGGGAGGGGCGCGGCGGCCCCCGGAGCGCCGGCGGCTGTC
GAGGCGCGGCGAGCCGCAGCCATTGCCTTTTATGGTAATCGTGCGAGAGGGCGCAGGGACTTCCTTTGTC
CCAAATCTGTGCGGAGCCGAAATCTGGGAGGCGCCGCCGCACCCCCTCTAGCGGGCGCGGGGCGAAGCGG
TGCGGCGCCGGCAGGAAGGAAATGGGCGGGGAGGGCCTTCGTGCGTCGCCGCGCCGCCGTCCCCTTCTCC
CTCTCCAGCCTCGGGGCTGTCCGCGGGGGGACGGCTGCCTTCGGGGGGGACGGGGCAGGGCGGGGTTCGG
CTTCTGGCGTGTGACCGGCGGCTCTAGAGCCTCTGCTAACCATGTTCATGCCTTCTTCTTTTTCCTACAG
CTCCTGGGCAACGTGCTGGTTATTGTGCTGTCTCATCATTTTGGCAAAGAATTCACCCGGGCTAGCCACC
ATGAGGATGTGTGCCCCCGTTAGGGGGCTGTTCTTGGCCCTGGTGGTAGTGTTGAGAACCGCGGTGGCAG
AACAGAAACTGATTAGCGAAGAAGATCTGTTTGCACCTGTGCCTCGGCTCACCTGGGAACATGGAGAGGT
AGGTCTGGTGCAGTTTCACAAGCCAGGCATCTTTAACTACTCGGCCTTGCTGATGAGTGAGGACAAAGAC
ACTCTGTATGTAGGCGCCCGGGAAGCAGTCTTTGCAGTGAATGCGCTGAACATCTCTGAGAAGCAACATG
AGGTATATTGGAAGGTCTCTGAAGACAAAAAATCCAAGTGTGCAGAGAAGGGGAAATCAAAGCAGACGGA
ATGCCTAAACTACATTCGAGTACTACAGCCACTAAGCAGCACTTCCCTCTATGTGTGTGGGACCAATGCG
TTCCAGCCCACCTGTGACCACCTGAACTTGACATCCTTCAAGTTTCTGGGGAAAAGTGAAGATGGCAAAG
GAAGATGCCCCTTCGACCCCGCCCACAGCTACACATCAGTCATGGTTGGGGGCGAGCTCTACTCTGGGAC
GTCCTATAATTTCTTGGGCAGTGAACCCATCATCTCTCGAAACTCTTCCCACAGTCCCTTGAGGACGGAG
TATGCCATCCCGTGGCTGAACGAGCCTAGCTTCGTCTTTGCTGACGTGATCCAGAAAAGCCCAGATGGTC
CGGAGGGTGAAGATGACAAGGTCTACTTCTTTTTTACGGAGGTATCCGTGGAGTACGAATTCGTCTTCAA
GTTGATGATCCCGCGAGTTGCCAGGGTGTGCAAGGGCGACCAGGGCGGCCTGCGGACTTTGCAAAAAAAG
TGGACCTCCTTCCTAAAGGCCAGGCTGATCTGCTCCAAGCCAGACAGTGGCCTGGTCTTCAACATACTTC
AGGATGTGTTTGTGCTGAGGGCCCCGGGCCTCAAGGAGCCTGTGTTCTATGCGGTCTTCACCCCACAGCT
GAACAATGTGGGTCTGTCAGCGGTGTGCGCCTACACACTGGCCACGGTGGAGGCAGTCTTCTCCCGTGGA
AAGTACATGCAGAGTGCCACAGTGGAGCAGTCTCACACCAAGTGGGTGCGCTACAATGGCCCAGTGCCCA
CTCCCCGACCTGGAGCGTGTATCGACAGTGAGGCCCGGGCAGCCAACTACACCAGCTCCTTGAATCTCCC
AGACAAAACACTGCAGTTTGTAAAAGACCACCCTTTGATGGATGACTCAGTGACCCCGATAGACAACAGA
CCCAAGCTGATCAAAAAAGATGTAAACTACACCCAGATAGTGGTAGACAGGACCCAGGCCCTGGATGGGA
CTTTCTACGACGTCATGTTCATCAGCACAGACCGGGGAGCTCTGCATAAAGCAGTCATCCTCACAAAAGA
GGTGCATGTCATCGAGGAGACCCAACTCTTCCGGGACTCTGAACCGGTCCTAACTCTGCTGCTATCGTCA
AAGAAGGGGAGGAAGTTTGTCTATGCAGGCTCCAACTCTGGAGTGGTCCAAGCGCCCCTGGCATTCTGCG
AAAAGCACGGTAGCTGTGAAGACTGTGTGTTAGCACGGGACCCCTACTGTGCCTGGAGCCCAGCCATCAA
GGCCTGTGTTACCCTGCACCAGGAAGAGGCCTCCAGCAGGGGCTGGATTCAGGACATGAGCGGTGACACA
TCCTCATGCCTGGATAAGAGTAAAGAAAGTTTCAACCAGCATTTTTTCAAGCACGGCGGCACAGCGGAAC
TCAAATGTTTCCAAAAGTCCAACCTAGCCCGGGTGGTATGGAAGTTCCAGAATGGCGAGTTGAAGGCCGC
AAGTCCCAAGTACGGCTTTGTGGGCAGGAAGCACCTGCTCATCTTCAACCTGTCGGACGGAGACAGCGGC
GTGTACCAGTGCCTGTCAGAGGAAAGGGTGAGGAATAAAACGGTCTCCCAGCTGCTGGCCAAGCACGTTC
TGGAAGTGAAGATGGTACCTCGGACCCCCCCCTCACCTACCTCAGAGGATGCTCAGACAGAAGGTAGTAA
GATCACATCCAAAATGCCGGTTGCATCTACCCAGGGGTCCTCTCCCCCTACCCCGGCTCTGTGGGCAACC
TCCCCCAGAGCCGCCACCCTACCTCCCAAGTCCTCCTCCGGCACATCCTGTGAACCAAAGATGGTCATCA
ACACGGTCCCCCAGCTCCACTCAGAGAAGACGGTGTATCTCAAGTCCAGTGACAACCGCCTGCTCATGTC
TCTCCTCCTCTTCATCTTTGTCCTCTTCCTCTGCCTCTTTTCCTACAACTGCTACAAGGGCTACCTGCCC
GGACAGTGCTTAAAATTCCGCTCAGCCCTGCTGCTTGGAAAGAAAACACCCAAGTCAGACTTCTCTGACC
TGGAGCAGAGTGTGAAGGAGACACTGGTCGAGCCTGGGAGCTTCTCCCAGCAGAACGGCGACCACCCCAA
GCCAGCCCTGGATACGGGCTATGAAACGGAGCAGGACACCATCACCAGCAAAGTCCCCACGGATCGTGAG
GACTCGCAACGGATCGATGAACTCTCTGCCCGGGACAAACCGTTTGATGTCAAGTGTGAACTGAAGTTTG
CAGATTCGGATGCTGACGGGGACTGAGCGGCCGCACTCCTCAGGTGCAGGCTGCCTATCAGAAGGTGGTG
GCTGGTGTGGCCAATGCCCTGGCTCACAAATACCACTGAGATCTTTTTCCCTCTGCCAAAAATTATGGGG
ACATCATGAAGCCCCTTGAGCATCTGACTTCTGGCTAATAAAGGAAATTTATTTTCATTGCAATAGTGTG
TTGGAATTTTTTGTGTCTCTCACTCGGAAGGACATATGGGAGGGCAAATCATTTAAAACATCAGAATGAG
TATTTGGTTTAGAGTTTGGCAACATATGCCCATATGCTGGCTGCCATGAACAAAGGTTGGCTATAAAGAG
GTCATCAGTATATGAAACAGCCCCCTGCTGTCCATTCCTTATTCCATAGAAAAGCCTTGACTTGAGGTTA
GATTTTTTTTATATTTTGTTTTGTGTTATTTTTTTCTTTAACATCCCTAAAATTTTCCTTACATGTTTTA
CTAGCCAGATTTTTCCTCCTCTCCTGACTACTCCCAGTCATAGCTGTCCCTCTTCTCTTATGGAGATCCC
TCGACCTGCAGCCCAAGCTTGGCGTAATCATGGTCATAGCTGTTTCCTGTGTGAAATTGTTATCCGCTCA
CAATTCCACACAACATACGAGCCGGAAGCATAAAGTGTAAAGCCTGGGGTGCCTAATGAGTGAGCTAACT
CACATTAATTGCGTTGCGCTCACTGCCCGCTTTCCAGTCGGGAAACCTGTCGTGCCAGCGGATCCGCATC
TCAATTAGTCAGCAACCATAGTCCCGCCCCTAACTCCGCCCATCCCGCCCCTAACTCCGCCCAGTTCCGC
CCATTCTCCGCCCCATGGCTGACTAATTTTTTTTATTTATGCAGAGGCCGAGGCCGCCTCGGCCTCTGAG
CTATTCCAGAAGTAGTGAGGAGGCTTTTTTGGAGGCCTAGGCTTTTGCAAAAAGCTAACTTGTTTATTGC
AGCTTATAATGGTTACAAATAAAGCAATAGCATCACAAATTTCACAAATAAAGCATTTTTTTCACTGCAT
TCTAGTTGTGGTTTGTCCAAACTCATCAATGTATCTTATCATGTCTGGATCCGCTGCATTAATGAATCGG
CCAACGCGCGGGGAGAGGCGGTTTGCGTATTGGGCGCTCTTCCGCTTCCTCGCTCACTGACTCGCTGCGC
TCGGTCGTTCGGCTGCGGCGAGCGGTATCAGCTCACTCAAAGGCGGTAATACGGTTATCCACAGAATCAG
GGGATAACGCAGGAAAGAACATGTGAGCAAAAGGCCAGCAAAAGGCCAGGAACCGTAAAAAGGCCGCGTT
GCTGGCGTTTTTCCATAGGCTCCGCCCCCCTGACGAGCATCACAAAAATCGACGCTCAAGTCAGAGGTGG
CGAAACCCGACAGGACTATAAAGATACCAGGCGTTTCCCCCTGGAAGCTCCCTCGTGCGCTCTCCTGTTC
CGACCCTGCCGCTTACCGGATACCTGTCCGCCTTTCTCCCTTCGGGAAGCGTGGCGCTTTCTCATAGCTC
ACGCTGTAGGTATCTCAGTTCGGTGTAGGTCGTTCGCTCCAAGCTGGGCTGTGTGCACGAACCCCCCGTT
CAGCCCGACCGCTGCGCCTTATCCGGTAACTATCGTCTTGAGTCCAACCCGGTAAGACACGACTTATCGC
CACTGGCAGCAGCCACTGGTAACAGGATTAGCAGAGCGAGGTATGTAGGCGGTGCTACAGAGTTCTTGAA
GTGGTGGCCTAACTACGGCTACACTAGAAGAACAGTATTTGGTATCTGCGCTCTGCTGAAGCCAGTTACC
TTCGGAAAAAGAGTTGGTAGCTCTTGATCCGGCAAACAAACCACCGCTGGTAGCGGTGGTTTTTTTGTTT
GCAAGCAGCAGATTACGCGCAGAAAAAAAGGATCTCAAGAAGATCCTTTGATCTTTTCTACGGGGTCTGA
CGCTCAGTGGAACGAAAACTCACGTTAAGGGATTTTGGTCATGAGATTATCAAAAAGGATCTTCACCTAG
ATCCTTTTAAATTAAAAATGAAGTTTTAAATCAATCTAAAGTATATATGAGTAAACTTGGTCTGACAGTT
ACCAATGCTTAATCAGTGAGGCACCTATCTCAGCGATCTGTCTATTTCGTTCATCCATAGTTGCCTGACT
CCCCGTCGTGTAGATAACTACGATACGGGAGGGCTTACCATCTGGCCCCAGTGCTGCAATGATACCGCGA
GACCCACGCTCACCGGCTCCAGATTTATCAGCAATAAACCAGCCAGCCGGAAGGGCCGAGCGCAGAAGTG
GTCCTGCAACTTTATCCGCCTCCATCCAGTCTATTAATTGTTGCCGGGAAGCTAGAGTAAGTAGTTCGCC
AGTTAATAGTTTGCGCAACGTTGTTGCCATTGCTACAGGCATCGTGGTGTCACGCTCGTCGTTTGGTATG
GCTTCATTCAGCTCCGGTTCCCAACGATCAAGGCGAGTTACATGATCCCCCATGTTGTGCAAAAAAGCGG
TTAGCTCCTTCGGTCCTCCGATCGTTGTCAGAAGTAAGTTGGCCGCAGTGTTATCACTCATGGTTATGGC
AGCACTGCATAATTCTCTTACTGTCATGCCATCCGTAAGATGCTTTTCTGTGACTGGTGAGTACTCAACC
AAGTCATTCTGAGAATAGTGTATGCGGCGACCGAGTTGCTCTTGCCCGGCGTCAATACGGGATAATACCG
CGCCACATAGCAGAACTTTAAAAGTGCTCATCATTGGAAAACGTTCTTCGGGGCGAAAACTCTCAAGGAT
CTTACCGCTGTTGAGATCCAGTTCGATGTAACCCACTCGTGCACCCAACTGATCTTCAGCATCTTTTACT
TTCACCAGCGTTTCTGGGTGAGCAAAAACAGGAAGGCAAAATGCCGCAAAAAAGGGAATAAGGGCGACAC
GGAAATGTTGAATACTCATACTCTTCCTTTTTCAATATTATTGAAGCATTTATCAGGGTTATTGTCTCAT
GAGCGGATACATATTTGAATGTATTTAGAAAAATAAACAAATAGGGGTTCCGCGCACATTTCCCCGAAAA
GTGCCACCTG
